Addgene plasmid #73625: pET22-HT/plsA
Purpose: Produces Escherichia coli adenylate kinase (PlsA), N-terminal His6 tag
Depositing lab: T. J. Kappock & James Williamson. Depositing organization: Scripps California (The Scripps Research Institute). Publication: Pathway engineered enzymatic de novo purine nucleotide synthesis. Schultheisz HL, Szymczyna BR, Scott LG, Williamson JR. ACS Chem Biol. 2008 Aug 15;3(8):499-511. doi: 10.1021/cb800066p. PubMed 18707057.
Backbone
  Vector backbone: pET22b
  Total vector size (bp): 6078
  Modifications to backbone: pET22b-HT adds a 17-residue sequence including a N-terminal His6 tag
  Vector type: Bacterial Expression
Growth in bacteria
  Bacterial resistance: Ampicillin, 100 μg/mL
  Growth temperature: 37°C
  Growth strain: DH5alpha
  Copy number: Unknown
Gene/Insert
  Gene/Insert name: adenylate kinase (alt names: plsA; JW0463; b0474)
  Species: Escherichia coli str. K-12 substr. MG1655
  Entrez Gene: adk (a.k.a. b0474, ECK0468, dnaW, plsA)
  Promoter: T7
  Tag / fusion protein: His6 (N terminal on backbone)
  Cloning method: Restriction Enzyme; 5′ cloning site BamHI (not destroyed); 3′ cloning site HindIII (not destroyed)
  Sequencing primers: 5′ T7 promoter; 3′ T7 terminator
Terms and licenses: Academic/Nonprofit Terms; Industry Terms: Not Available to Industry
How to cite: pET22-HT/plsA was a gift from T. J. Kappock & James Williamson (Addgene plasmid # 73625 ; http://n2t.net/addgene:73625 ; RRID:Addgene_73625)
