[The description below was written by a language model from this plasmid's Addgene catalogue record and pLannotate feature annotations shown in this document.]
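Description:
pET22-HT/plsA is a 6,078 bp bacterial expression plasmid built on a modified pET22b backbone (pET22b-HT) for producing Escherichia coli K-12 adenylate kinase, the product of adk (also known as plsA or dnaW), with an N-terminal His6 tag. The plasmid carries a pBR322-type ColE1 origin together with the rop gene and bom region, so copy number is expected to be moderated, although the catalogue lists it as unknown. Selection is by ampicillin through the β-lactamase gene under its own promoter, and an f1 origin permits single-stranded DNA production. The short tetracycline-resistance fragments and the predicted open reading frame flagged in the annotation are non-functional pBR322 remnants.

The expression cassette uses a T7 promoter followed by a lac operator and the phage T7 gene 10 ribosome binding site, with a plasmid-borne lacI gene supplying repressor. Transcription therefore depends on T7 RNA polymerase from a suitable host and is inducible with IPTG, ending at the T7 terminator. The adk coding sequence was inserted between BamHI and HindIII sites, both retained. Upstream, the backbone modification contributes a 17-residue leader containing the His6 tag, and the annotation also detects a TEV protease recognition site between the tag and the enzyme, which should allow tag removal after affinity purification. A further His-tag fragment lies downstream of the insert, corresponding to the native pET22b C-terminal tag. The record describes only the N-terminal tag and does not state whether this downstream tag is translated. The associated work concerns enzymatic de novo purine nucleotide synthesis, in keeping with use of the plasmid to make purified recombinant adenylate kinase, which interconverts ATP, ADP and AMP.
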