Features (pLannotate 1.2.2; 21 found; start..end, strand, type, name):
     26..73      -  terminator     T7 terminator: transcription terminator for bacteriophage T7 RNA polymerase
     81..130     -  CDS            SET1 (fragment): solubility-enhancement tag derived from T7 phage gene 10B
    140..157     -  CDS            9xHis (fragment): 9xHis affinity tag
    182..823     -  CDS            adk: KAD_ECOLI - Also known as dnaW, plsA. Experimental evidence at protein level: Swiss-Prot protein existence level 1. Catalyzes the reversible transfer of the terminal phosphate group between ATP and AMP. Plays an important role in cellular energy homeostasis and in adenine nucleotide metabolism. From Escherichia coli (strain K12).
    830..850     -  CDS            TEV site: tobacco etch virus (TEV) protease recognition and cleavage site
    855..873     -  CDS            capTEV™ (fragment): composite tag for in vivo biotinylation, TEV protease cleavage, and 6xHis tagging
    882..904     -  RBS            RBS: efficient ribosome binding site from bacteriophage T7 gene 10 (Olins and Rangwala, 1989)
    919..943     -  protein_bind   lac operator: The lac repressor binds to the lac operator to inhibit transcription in E. coli. This inhibition can be relieved by adding lactose or isopropyl-β-D-thiogalactopyranoside (IPTG). lac repressor encoded by lacI
    944..962     -  promoter       T7 promoter: promoter for bacteriophage T7 RNA polymerase
    984..1263    +  CDS            TcR (fragment): tetracycline efflux protein; tet; confers resistance to tetracycline
   1271..1348    +  promoter       lacI promoter: lacI
   1349..2431    +  CDS            lacI: lac repressor; lacI; The lac repressor binds to the lac operator to inhibit transcription in E. coli. This inhibition can be relieved by adding lactose or isopropyl-β-D-thiogalactopyranoside (IPTG).
   2444..2465    +  protein_bind   CAP binding site: CAP binding activates transcription in the presence of cAMP. E. coli catabolite activator protein
   2480..2771    +  CDS            TcR (fragment): tetracycline efflux protein; tet; confers resistance to tetracycline
   2843..3223    -  CDS            YPB1_ECOLX: Protein predicted: Swiss-Prot protein existence level 4. From Escherichia coli.
   3240..3431    +  CDS            rop: Rop protein, which maintains plasmids at low copy number; rop
   3533..3675    +  misc_feature   bom: basis of mobility region from pBR322
   3861..4449    -  rep_origin     ori: high-copy-number ColE1/pMB1/pBR322/pUC origin of replication
   4620..5480    -  CDS            AmpR: β-lactamase; bla; confers resistance to ampicillin, carbenicillin, and related antibiotics
   5481..5585    -  promoter       AmpR promoter: bla
   5612..6067    -  rep_origin     f1 ori (sequence partly withheld): f1 bacteriophage origin of replication; arrow indicates direction of (+) strand synthesis
>Addgene plasmid #73625 | pET22-HT/plsA | depositor full sequence | sequence record 136191 | pET22-HT/plsA sequence 6078 bps
ATCCGGATATAGTTCCTCCTTTCAGCAAAAAACCCCTCAAGACCCGTTTAGAGGCCCCAAGGGGTTATGC
TAGTTATTGCTCAGCGGTGGCAGCAGCCAACTCAGCTTCCTTTCGGGCTTTGTTAGCAGCCGGATCTCAG
TGGTGGTGGTGGTGGTGCTCGAGTGCGGCCGCAAGCTTTTAGCCGAGGATTTTTTCCAGATCAGCGCGAA
CTTCAGCAACCGGCTTGGTGCCGTCAACTTTCGCGTATTTGGTGTTACCCGCTTCCGCTTCTTTGGAGTA
GTAGCCGATCAGCGGTGCAGTCATCTGATGGTATTCAACCAGACGTTTACGCACGGTTTCTTCCTGATCG
TCTTTACGGGTAGTCAGTTCTTCACCGGTAACGTCGTCTTTGCCTTCTACTTTCGGCGGATTGAATTTAA
CGTGATAAACACGACCAGACGGCGCATGAACGCGGCGGCCTACGATACGATCAACAATCAGTTCGTCCGG
TACGTCGAATTCCAGAACGTAATCAACATTGATGCCCGCTTCTTTCATCGCGTCTGCCTGCGGAATGGTA
CGCGGGAAGCCGTCCAACAGGAAACCATTACGGCAGTCTTCCTGAGCAATGCGCTCTTTAACCAGCGCGA
TCACCAGTTCGTCGGTGACCAGTTTGCCAGCATCCATAATGTCTTTTGCTTGTTTACCCAGCTCGGAGCC
AGATTTGACCGCAGCACGCAGCATATCGCCAGTGGAGATTTGCGGAATACCATATTTCTCCATGATGAAC
TGAGCCTGAGTCCCTTTCCCCGCGCCCGGAGCGCCAAGCAGAATGATACGCATGGATCCGCCCTGAAAAT
ACAGGTTTTCGCCGTGATGATGATGATGATGCATATGTATATCTCCTTCTTAAAGTTAAACAAAATTATT
TCTAGAGGGGAATTGTTATCCGCTCACAATTCCCCTATAGTGAGTCGTATTAATTTCGCGGGATCGAGAT
CTCGATCCTCTACGCCGGACGCATCGTGGCCGGCATCACCGGCGCCACAGGTGCGGTTGCTGGCGCCTAT
ATCGCCGACATCACCGATGGGGAAGATCGGGCTCGCCACTTCGGGCTCATGAGCGCTTGTTTCGGCGTGG
GTATGGTGGCAGGCCCCGTGGCCGGGGGACTGTTGGGCGCCATCTCCTTGCATGCACCATTCCTTGCGGC
GGCGGTGCTCAACGGCCTCAACCTACTACTGGGCTGCTTCCTAATGCAGGAGTCGCATAAGGGAGAGCGT
CGAGATCCCGGACACCATCGAATGGCGCAAAACCTTTCGCGGTATGGCATGATAGCGCCCGGAAGAGAGT
CAATTCAGGGTGGTGAATGTGAAACCAGTAACGTTATACGATGTCGCAGAGTATGCCGGTGTCTCTTATC
AGACCGTTTCCCGCGTGGTGAACCAGGCCAGCCACGTTTCTGCGAAAACGCGGGAAAAAGTGGAAGCGGC
GATGGCGGAGCTGAATTACATTCCCAACCGCGTGGCACAACAACTGGCGGGCAAACAGTCGTTGCTGATT
GGCGTTGCCACCTCCAGTCTGGCCCTGCACGCGCCGTCGCAAATTGTCGCGGCGATTAAATCTCGCGCCG
ATCAACTGGGTGCCAGCGTGGTGGTGTCGATGGTAGAACGAAGCGGCGTCGAAGCCTGTAAAGCGGCGGT
GCACAATCTTCTCGCGCAACGCGTCAGTGGGCTGATCATTAACTATCCGCTGGATGACCAGGATGCCATT
GCTGTGGAAGCTGCCTGCACTAATGTTCCGGCGTTATTTCTTGATGTCTCTGACCAGACACCCATCAACA
GTATTATTTTCTCCCATGAAGACGGTACGCGACTGGGCGTGGAGCATCTGGTCGCATTGGGTCACCAGCA
AATCGCGCTGTTAGCGGGCCCATTAAGTTCTGTCTCGGCGCGTCTGCGTCTGGCTGGCTGGCATAAATAT
CTCACTCGCAATCAAATTCAGCCGATAGCGGAACGGGAAGGCGACTGGAGTGCCATGTCCGGTTTTCAAC
AAACCATGCAAATGCTGAATGAGGGCATCGTTCCCACTGCGATGCTGGTTGCCAACGATCAGATGGCGCT
GGGCGCAATGCGCGCCATTACCGAGTCCGGGCTGCGCGTTGGTGCGGATATCTCGGTAGTGGGATACGAC
GATACCGAAGACAGCTCATGTTATATCCCGCCGTTAACCACCATCAAACAGGATTTTCGCCTGCTGGGGC
AAACCAGCGTGGACCGCTTGCTGCAACTCTCTCAGGGCCAGGCGGTGAAGGGCAATCAGCTGTTGCCCGT
CTCACTGGTGAAAAGAAAAACCACCCTGGCGCCCAATACGCAAACCGCCTCTCCCCGCGCGTTGGCCGAT
TCATTAATGCAGCTGGCACGACAGGTTTCCCGACTGGAAAGCGGGCAGTGAGCGCAACGCAATTAATGTA
AGTTAGCTCACTCATTAGGCACCGGGATCTCGACCGATGCCCTTGAGAGCCTTCAACCCAGTCAGCTCCT
TCCGGTGGGCGCGGGGCATGACTATCGTCGCCGCACTTATGACTGTCTTCTTTATCATGCAACTCGTAGG
ACAGGTGCCGGCAGCGCTCTGGGTCATTTTCGGCGAGGACCGCTTTCGCTGGAGCGCGACGATGATCGGC
CTGTCGCTTGCGGTATTCGGAATCTTGCACGCCCTCGCTCAAGCCTTCGTCACTGGTCCCGCCACCAAAC
GTTTCGGCGAGAAGCAGGCCATTATCGCCGGCATGGCGGCCCCACGGGTGCGCATGATCGTGCTCCTGTC
GTTGAGGACCCGGCTAGGCTGGCGGGGTTGCCTTACTGGTTAGCAGAATGAATCACCGATACGCGAGCGA
ACGTGAAGCGACTGCTGCTGCAAAACGTCTGCGACCTGAGCAACAACATGAATGGTCTTCGGTTTCCGTG
TTTCGTAAAGTCTGGAAACGCGGAAGTCAGCGCCCTGCACCATTATGTTCCGGATCTGCATCGCAGGATG
CTGCTGGCTACCCTGTGGAACACCTACATCTGTATTAACGAAGCGCTGGCATTGACCCTGAGTGATTTTT
CTCTGGTCCCGCCGCATCCATACCGCCAGTTGTTTACCCTCACAACGTTCCAGTAACCGGGCATGTTCAT
CATCAGTAACCCGTATCGTGAGCATCCTCTCTCGTTTCATCGGTATCATTACCCCCATGAACAGAAATCC
CCCTTACACGGAGGCATCAGTGACCAAACAGGAAAAAACCGCCCTTAACATGGCCCGCTTTATCAGAAGC
CAGACATTAACGCTTCTGGAGAAACTCAACGAGCTGGACGCGGATGAACAGGCAGACATCTGTGAATCGC
TTCACGACCACGCTGATGAGCTTTACCGCAGCTGCCTCGCGCGTTTCGGTGATGACGGTGAAAACCTCTG
ACACATGCAGCTCCCGGAGACGGTCACAGCTTGTCTGTAAGCGGATGCCGGGAGCAGACAAGCCCGTCAG
GGCGCGTCAGCGGGTGTTGGCGGGTGTCGGGGCGCAGCCATGACCCAGTCACGTAGCGATAGCGGAGTGT
ATACTGGCTTAACTATGCGGCATCAGAGCAGATTGTACTGAGAGTGCACCATATATGCGGTGTGAAATAC
CGCACAGATGCGTAAGGAGAAAATACCGCATCAGGCGCTCTTCCGCTTCCTCGCTCACTGACTCGCTGCG
CTCGGTCGTTCGGCTGCGGCGAGCGGTATCAGCTCACTCAAAGGCGGTAATACGGTTATCCACAGAATCA
GGGGATAACGCAGGAAAGAACATGTGAGCAAAAGGCCAGCAAAAGGCCAGGAACCGTAAAAAGGCCGCGT
TGCTGGCGTTTTTCCATAGGCTCCGCCCCCCTGACGAGCATCACAAAAATCGACGCTCAAGTCAGAGGTG
GCGAAACCCGACAGGACTATAAAGATACCAGGCGTTTCCCCCTGGAAGCTCCCTCGTGCGCTCTCCTGTT
CCGACCCTGCCGCTTACCGGATACCTGTCCGCCTTTCTCCCTTCGGGAAGCGTGGCGCTTTCTCATAGCT
CACGCTGTAGGTATCTCAGTTCGGTGTAGGTCGTTCGCTCCAAGCTGGGCTGTGTGCACGAACCCCCCGT
TCAGCCCGACCGCTGCGCCTTATCCGGTAACTATCGTCTTGAGTCCAACCCGGTAAGACACGACTTATCG
CCACTGGCAGCAGCCACTGGTAACAGGATTAGCAGAGCGAGGTATGTAGGCGGTGCTACAGAGTTCTTGA
AGTGGTGGCCTAACTACGGCTACACTAGAAGGACAGTATTTGGTATCTGCGCTCTGCTGAAGCCAGTTAC
CTTCGGAAAAAGAGTTGGTAGCTCTTGATCCGGCAAACAAACCACCGCTGGTAGCGGTGGTTTTTTTGTT
TGCAAGCAGCAGATTACGCGCAGAAAAAAAGGATCTCAAGAAGATCCTTTGATCTTTTCTACGGGGTCTG
ACGCTCAGTGGAACGAAAACTCACGTTAAGGGATTTTGGTCATGAGATTATCAAAAAGGATCTTCACCTA
GATCCTTTTAAATTAAAAATGAAGTTTTAAATCAATCTAAAGTATATATGAGTAAACTTGGTCTGACAGT
TACCAATGCTTAATCAGTGAGGCACCTATCTCAGCGATCTGTCTATTTCGTTCATCCATAGTTGCCTGAC
TCCCCGTCGTGTAGATAACTACGATACGGGAGGGCTTACCATCTGGCCCCAGTGCTGCAATGATACCGCG
AGACCCACGCTCACCGGCTCCAGATTTATCAGCAATAAACCAGCCAGCCGGAAGGGCCGAGCGCAGAAGT
GGTCCTGCAACTTTATCCGCCTCCATCCAGTCTATTAATTGTTGCCGGGAAGCTAGAGTAAGTAGTTCGC
CAGTTAATAGTTTGCGCAACGTTGTTGCCATTGCTGCAGGCATCGTGGTGTCACGCTCGTCGTTTGGTAT
GGCTTCATTCAGCTCCGGTTCCCAACGATCAAGGCGAGTTACATGATCCCCCATGTTGTGCAAAAAAGCG
GTTAGCTCCTTCGGTCCTCCGATCGTTGTCAGAAGTAAGTTGGCCGCAGTGTTATCACTCATGGTTATGG
CAGCACTGCATAATTCTCTTACTGTCATGCCATCCGTAAGATGCTTTTCTGTGACTGGTGAGTACTCAAC
CAAGTCATTCTGAGAATAGTGTATGCGGCGACCGAGTTGCTCTTGCCCGGCGTCAATACGGGATAATACC
GCGCCACATAGCAGAACTTTAAAAGTGCTCATCATTGGAAAACGTTCTTCGGGGCGAAAACTCTCAAGGA
TCTTACCGCTGTTGAGATCCAGTTCGATGTAACCCACTCGTGCACCCAACTGATCTTCAGCATCTTTTAC
TTTCACCAGCGTTTCTGGGTGAGCAAAAACAGGAAGGCAAAATGCCGCAAAAAAGGGAATAAGGGCGACA
CGGAAATGTTGAATACTCATACTCTTCCTTTTTCAATATTATTGAAGCATTTATCAGGGTTATTGTCTCA
TGAGCGGATACATATTTGAATGTATTTAGAAAAATAAACAAATAGGGGTTCCGCGCACATTTCCCCGAAA
AGTGCCACCTGAAATTGTAAACGTTAATATTTTGTTAAAATTCGCGTTAAATTTTTGTTAAATCAGCTCA
TTTTTTAACCAATAGGCCGAAATCGGCAAAATCCCTTATAAATCAAAAGAATAGACCGAGATAGGGT
[37 nt withheld, positions 5738-5774]
AAAGAACGTGGACTCCAACGTCAAAGG
[49 nt withheld, positions 5802-5850]
T
[91 nt withheld, positions 5852-5942]
G
[124 nt withheld, positions 5944-6067]
CCCATTCGCCA
