>Addgene plasmid #73625 | pET22-HT/plsA | addgene partial sequence | sequence record 138531 | LacI-R 5'-GGCATACTCTGCGACATCGT-3'
ACTCTCTTCCGGGCGCTATCATGCCATACCGCGAAAGGTTTTGCGCCATTCGATGGTGTCCGGGATCTCG
ACGCTCTCCCTTATGCGACTCCTGCATTAGGAAGCAGCCCAGTAGTAGGTTGAGGCCGTTGAGCACCGCC
GCCGCAAGGAATGGTGCATGCAAGGAGATGGCGCCCAACAGTCCCCCGGCCACGGGGCCTGCCACCATAC
CCACGCCGAAACAAGCGCTCATGAGCCCGAAGTGGCGAGCCCGATCTTCCCCATCGGTGATGTCGGCGAT
ATAGGCGCCAGCAACCGCACCTGTGGCGCCGGTGATGCCGGCCACGATGCGTCCGGCGTAGAGGATCGAG
ATCTCGATCCCGCGAAATTAATACGACTCACTATAGGGGAATTGTGAGCGGATAACAATTCCCCTCTAGA
AATAATTTTGTTTAACTTTAAGAAGGAGATATACATATGCATCATCATCATCATCACGGCGAAAACCTGT
ATTTTCAGGGCGGATCCATGCGTATCATTCTGCTTGGCGCTCCGGGCGCGGGGAAAGGGACTCAGGCTCA
GTTCATCATGGAGAAATATGGTATTCCGCAAATCTCCACTGGCGATATGCTGCGTGCTGCGGTCAAATCT
GGCTCCGAGCTGGGTAAACAAGCAAAAGACATTATGGATGCTGGCAAACTGGTCACCGACGAACTGGTGA
TCGCGCTGGTTAAAGAGCGCATTGCTCAGGAAGACTGCCGTAATGGTTTCCTGTTGGACGGCTTCCCGCG
TACCATTCCGCAGGCAGACGCGATGAAAGAAGCGGGCATCAATGTTGATTACGTTCTGGAATTCGACGTA
CCGGACGAACTGATTGTTGATCGTATCGT
