>Addgene plasmid #73625 | pET22-HT/plsA | addgene partial sequence | sequence record 138533 | F1ori-R 5'-AGGGAAGAAAGCGAAAGGAG-3'
ACCACCACACCCGCCGCGCTTAATGCGCCGCTACAGGGCGCGTCCCATTCGCCAATCCGGATATAGTTCC
TCCTTTCAGCAAAAAACCCCTCAAGACCCGTTTAGAGGCCCCAAGGGGTTATGCTAGTTATTGCTCAGCG
GTGGCAGCAGCCAACTCAGCTTCCTTTCGGGCTTTGTTAGCAGCCGGATCTCAGTGGTGGTGGTGGTGGT
GCTCGAGTGCGGCCGCAAGCTTTTAGCCGAGGATTTTTTCCAGATCAGCGCGAACTTCAGCAACCGGCTT
GGTGCCGTCAACTTTCGCGTATTTGGTGTTACCCGCTTCCGCTTCTTTGGAGTAGTAGCCGATCAGCGGT
GCAGTCATCTGATGGTATTCAACCAGACGTTTACGCACGGTTTCTTCCTGATCGTCTTTACGGGTAGTCA
GTTCTTCACCGGTAACGTCGTCTTTGCCTTCTACTTTCGGCGGATTGAATTTAACGTGATAAACACGACC
AGACGGCGCATGAACGCGGCGGCCTACGATACGATCAACAATCAGTTCGTCCGGTACGTCGAATTCCAGA
ACGTAATCAACATTGATGCCCGCTTCTTTCATCGCGTCTGCCTGCGGAATGGTACGCGGGAAGCCGTCCA
ACAGGAAACCATTACGGCAGTCTTCCTGAGCAATGCGCTCTTTAACCAGCGCGATCACCAGTTCGTCGGT
GACCAGTTTGCCAGCATCCATAATGTCTTTTGCTTGTTTACCCAGCTCGGAGCCAGATTTGACCGCAGCA
CGCAGCATATCGCCAGTGGAGATT
